Addgene plasmid #118904: pOCC114
Purpose: shuttle vector for baculovirus production, using FlashBac bacmid; for recombinant protein with N-terminal sortase site
Depositing lab: Marc Bickle & PEPC MPI CBG. Depositing organization: Max Planck Institute of Molecular Cell Biology and Genetics. Publication: FlexiBAC: a versatile, open-source baculovirus vector system for protein expression, secretion, and proteolytic processing. Lemaitre RP, Bogdanova A, Borgonovo B, Woodruff JB, Drechsel DN. BMC Biotechnol. 2019 Mar 29;19(1):20. doi: 10.1186/s12896-019-0512-z. PubMed 30925874.
Backbone
  Vector backbone: pOET1
  Backbone size w/o insert (bp): 4900
  Vector type: Insect Expression
Growth in bacteria
  Bacterial resistance: Ampicillin, 100 μg/mL
  Growth temperature: 37°C
  Growth strain: DB3.1
  Copy number: High Copy
Gene/Insert
  Gene/Insert name: NcoI-HIS6-TEV-GG-NotI-ccdB-AscI-stop-HindIII cassette
  Promoter: polH
  Tag / fusion protein: HIS6, cleavable with TEV protease, two glycines (N terminal on backbone)
  Cloning method: Restriction Enzyme; 5′ cloning site NotI (unknown if destroyed); 3′ cloning site AscI (unknown if destroyed)
Terms and licenses: Academic/Nonprofit Terms; Industry Terms: Not Available to Industry
How to cite: pOCC114 was a gift from Marc Bickle & PEPC MPI CBG (Addgene plasmid # 118904 ; http://n2t.net/addgene:118904 ; RRID:Addgene_118904)
