[The description below was written by a language model from this plasmid's Addgene catalogue record and pLannotate feature annotations shown in this document.]
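Description:
pOCC114 is a baculovirus transfer (shuttle) vector for insect-cell protein expression, built on the pOET1 backbone and belonging to the FlexiBAC system. It is propagated in E. coli as a high-copy plasmid through a ColE1/pUC-type origin and selected with ampicillin via the β-lactamase gene. Because it carries the ccdB toxin gene, the empty vector has to be maintained in a ccdB-tolerant strain such as DB3.1. The annotation also picks up small remnants of lacZα, lacI, an M13 origin and an RSF origin, plus a T7 promoter. These appear to be backbone leftovers rather than functional parts of the design.

The expression cassette is driven by the very late AcMNPV polyhedrin (polH) promoter and encodes an N-terminal His6 tag followed by a TEV protease site and two glycines. It continues with a NotI–ccdB–AscI stuffer, a stop codon and a HindIII site. A gene of interest is cloned between NotI and AscI, replacing ccdB, so in ordinary E. coli strains only recombinant plasmids survive. After purification through the His tag, TEV cleavage removes the tag and should leave glycines at the new N-terminus. This is the "N-terminal sortase site" named in the stated purpose, since an N-terminal glycine stretch can act as the nucleophile in sortase-mediated ligation. An SV40 polyadenylation signal and the polyhedrin 3′ UTR lie downstream of the cassette. LEF-2 and ORF603 sequences lie upstream of the promoter and supply viral flanking homology for recombination with the FlashBac bacmid to generate recombinant baculovirus. The two sequence records (5,406 and 5,407 nt) carry the same features and differ essentially in their start coordinate.
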