Features (pLannotate 1.2.2; 16 found; start..end, strand, type, name):
     79..170     +  promoter       polyhedrin promoter: polh from Autographa californica; promoter for the baculovirus polyhedrin gene
    230..247     +  CDS            7xHis (fragment): 6xHis affinity tag
    395..697     +  CDS            ccdB: CCDB_ECOLI - Also known as G, letB, letD. Experimental evidence at protein level: Swiss-Prot protein existence level 1. Toxic component of a type II toxin-antitoxin (TA) system, functioning in plasmid maintainence. Responsible for the post- segregational killing (PSK) of plasmid-free cells, also referred to as a plasmid addiction system. Half-life of over 2 hours. Cell killing by CcdB is accompanied by filamentation, defects in chromosome and plasmid segregation, defects in cell division, formation of anucleate cells, decreased DNA synthesis and plasmid loss. Interferes with the activity of DN
    767..850     +  CDS            large T antigen (fragment): large T antigen from SV40 (simian virus 40)
    873..1007    +  polyA_signal   SV40 poly(A) signal: SV40 polyadenylation signal
   1080..1452    +  3'UTR          polyhedrin 3' UTR: 3' UTR from the Autographa californica nucleopolyhedrovirus polyhedrin gene (Suzuki et al., 2006)
   1712..1759    -  CDS            lacI (fragment): lac repressor; lacI; The lac repressor binds to the lac operator to inhibit transcription in E. coli. This inhibition can be relieved by adding lactose or isopropyl-β-D-thiogalactopyranoside (IPTG).
   1796..1836    -  rep_origin     RSF ori (fragment): Plasmids containing the RSF 1030 origin of replication can be propagated in E. coli cells that contain additional plasmids with compatible origins.
   1914..2502    -  rep_origin     ori: high-copy-number ColE1/pMB1/pBR322/pUC origin of replication
   2673..3533    -  CDS            AmpR: β-lactamase; bla; confers resistance to ampicillin, carbenicillin, and related antibiotics
   3535..3639    -  promoter       AmpR promoter: bla
   3665..3796    -  rep_origin     M13 ori (fragment): M13 bacteriophage origin of replication; arrow indicates direction of (+) strand synthesis
   3817..3973    -  CDS            lacZα (fragment): LacZα fragment of β-galactosidase; lacZ fragment
   3982..4000    +  promoter       T7 promoter: promoter for bacteriophage T7 RNA polymerase
   4103..4732    +  CDS            LEF-2: LEF2_NPVAC - Experimental evidence at protein level: Swiss-Prot protein existence level 1. Plays an essential role in viral DNA replication. Does not seem to participate in the initiation step but is rather important for the amplification of DNA. Also required for expression from the vp39 and polh promoters. From Autographa californica nuclear polyhedrosis virus (AcMNPV).
   4773..5378    +  CDS            ORF603: baculovirus ORF603 protein
>Addgene plasmid #118904 | pOCC114 | depositor full sequence | sequence record 224694 | Full Sequence
AGCTGCCACCATTTTGTTCGCCCAGGACTCTAGCTATAGTTCTAGTGGTTGGCTACGTATACTCCGGAAT
ATTAATAGATCATGGAGATAATTAAAATGATAACCATCTCGCAAATAAATAAGTATTTTACTGTTTTCGT
AACAGTTTTGTAATAAAAAAACCTATAAATATTCCGGATTATTCATACCGTCCCACCATCGGGCGCGGAT
CGCCACCATGGGCAGCAGCCATCACCATCACCATCACAGCAGCGGCAGAGAAAACTTGTATTTCCAGGGC
GGTGGCGCGGCCGCAAGCGCTATGGCCACAACCTGTTACATTGCACAAGATAAAAATATATCATCACGAA
CAGTAAAACTGTCTGCTTACATAAACAGTAATACAAGGGGTGTTATGCAGTTTAAGGTTTACACCTATAA
AAGAGAGAGCCGTTATCGTCTGTTTGTGGATGTACAGAGTGATATTATTGACACGCCCGGGCGACGGATG
GTGATCCCCCTGGCCAGTGCCCGTCTGCTGTCAGATAAAGTCTCCCGTGAACTTTACCCGGTGGTGCATA
TCGGGGATGAAAGCTGGCGCATGATGACCACCGATATGGCCAGTGTGCCGGTCTCCGTTATCGGGGAAGA
AGTGGCTGATCTCAGCCACCGCGAAAATGACATCAAAAACGCCATTAACCTGATGTTCTGGGGAATATAA
ATGTCAGGCTCCCTTATACACAGCCAGTGGCGCGCCGTAATAGAAGCTTGTCGAGAAGTACTAGAGGATC
ATAATCAGCCATACCACATTTGTAGAGGTTTTACTTGCTTTAAAAAACCTCCCACACCTCCCCCTGAACC
TGAAACATAAAATGAATGCAATTGTTGTTGTTAACTTGTTTATTGCAGCTTATAATGGTTACAAATAAAG
CAATAGCATCACAAATTTCACAAATAAAGCATTTTTTTCACTGCATTCTAGTTGTGGTTTGTCCAAACTC
ATCAATGTATCTTATCATGTCTGGATCTGATCACTGCTTGAGCCTAGGAGATCCGAACCAGATAAGTGAA
AGCCTGCATCCGCAGATCTTAATTAATAAAACACGATACATTGTTATTAGTACATTTATTAAGCGCTAGA
TTCTGTGCGTTGTTGATTTACAGACAATTGTTGTACGTATTTTAATAATTCATTAAATTTATAATCTTTA
GGGTGGTATGTTAGAGCGAAAATCAAATGATTTTCAGCGTCTTTATATCTGAATTTAAATATTAAATCCT
CAATAGATTTGTAAAATAGGTTTCGATTAGTTTCAAACAAGGGTTGTTTTTCCGAACCGATGGCTGGACT
ATCTAATGGATTTTCGCTCAACGCCACAAAACTTGCCAAATCTTGTAGCAGCAATCTAGCTTTGTCGATA
TTCGTTTGTGTTTTGTTTTGTAATAAAGGTTCGACGTCGTTCAAAATATTATGCGCTTTTGTATTTCTTT
CATCACTGTCGTTAGTGTACAATTGACTCGACGTAAACACGTTAAATAACGCTTGGACATATTTAACATC
GGGCGTGTTAGCTTTATTAGGCCGATTATCGTCGTCGTCCCAACCCTCGTCGTTAGAAGTTGCTTCCGAA
GACGATTTTGCCATAGCCACACGACGCCTATTAATTGTGTCGGCTAACACGTCCGCGATCAAATTTGTAG
TTGAGCTTTTTGGGCCTCATGGGCCTTCCGCTCACTGCCCGCTTTCCAGTCGGGAAACCTGTCGTGCCAG
CTGCATTAACATGGTCATAGCTGTTTCCTTGCGTATTGGGCGCTCTCCGCTTCCTCGCTCACTGACTCGC
TGCGCTCGGTCGTTCGGGTAAAGCCTGGGGTGCCTAATGAGCAAAAGGCCAGCAAAAGGCCAGGAACCGT
AAAAAGGCCGCGTTGCTGGCGTTTTTCCATAGGCTCCGCCCCCCTGACGAGCATCACAAAAATCGACGCT
CAAGTCAGAGGTGGCGAAACCCGACAGGACTATAAAGATACCAGGCGTTTCCCCCTGGAAGCTCCCTCGT
GCGCTCTCCTGTTCCGACCCTGCCGCTTACCGGATACCTGTCCGCCTTTCTCCCTTCGGGAAGCGTGGCG
CTTTCTCATAGCTCACGCTGTAGGTATCTCAGTTCGGTGTAGGTCGTTCGCTCCAAGCTGGGCTGTGTGC
ACGAACCCCCCGTTCAGCCCGACCGCTGCGCCTTATCCGGTAACTATCGTCTTGAGTCCAACCCGGTAAG
ACACGACTTATCGCCACTGGCAGCAGCCACTGGTAACAGGATTAGCAGAGCGAGGTATGTAGGCGGTGCT
ACAGAGTTCTTGAAGTGGTGGCCTAACTACGGCTACACTAGAAGAACAGTATTTGGTATCTGCGCTCTGC
TGAAGCCAGTTACCTTCGGAAAAAGAGTTGGTAGCTCTTGATCCGGCAAACAAACCACCGCTGGTAGCGG
TGGTTTTTTTGTTTGCAAGCAGCAGATTACGCGCAGAAAAAAAGGATCTCAAGAAGATCCTTTGATCTTT
TCTACGGGGTCTGACGCTCAGTGGAACGAAAACTCACGTTAAGGGATTTTGGTCATGAGATTATCAAAAA
GGATCTTCACCTAGATCCTTTTAAATTAAAAATGAAGTTTTAAATCAATCTAAAGTATATATGAGTAAAC
TTGGTCTGACAGTTACCAATGCTTAATCAGTGAGGCACCTATCTCAGCGATCTGTCTATTTCGTTCATCC
ATAGTTGCCTGACTCCCCGTCGTGTAGATAACTACGATACGGGAGGGCTTACCATCTGGCCCCAGTGCTG
CAATGATACCGCGAGACCCACGCTCACCGGCTCCAGATTTATCAGCAATAAACCAGCCAGCCGGAAGGGC
CGAGCGCAGAAGTGGTCCTGCAACTTTATCCGCCTCCATCCAGTCTATTAATTGTTGCCGGGAAGCTAGA
GTAAGTAGTTCGCCAGTTAATAGTTTGCGCAACGTTGTTGCCATTGCTGCAGGCATCGTGGTGTCACGCT
CGTCGTTTGGTATGGCTTCATTCAGCTCCGGTTCCCAACGATCAAGGCGAGTTACATGATCCCCCATGTT
GTGCAAAAAAGCGGTTAGCTCCTTCGGTCCTCCGATCGTTGTCAGAAGTAAGTTGGCCGCAGTGTTATCA
CTCATGGTTATGGCAGCACTGCATAATTCTCTTACTGTCATGCCATCCGTAAGATGCTTTTCTGTGACTG
GTGAGTACTCAACCAAGTCATTCTGAGAATAGTGTATGCGGCGACCGAGTTGCTCTTGCCCGGCGTCAAC
ACGGGATAATACCGCGCCACATAGCAGAACTTTAAAAGTGCTCATCATTGGAAAACGTTCTTCGGGGCGA
AAACTCTCAAGGATCTTACCGCTGTTGAGATCCAGTTCGATGTAACCCACTCGTGCACCCAACTGATCTT
CAGCATCTTTTACTTTCACCAGCGTTTCTGGGTGAGCAAAAACAGGAAGGCAAAATGCCGCAAAAAAGGG
AATAAGGGCGACACGGAAATGTTGAATACTCATTACTCTTCCTTTTTCAATATTATTGAAGCATTTATCA
GGGTTATTGTCTCATGAGCGGATACATATTTGAATGTATTTAGAAAAATAAACAAATAGGGGTTCCGCGC
ACATTTCCCCGAAAAGTGCCACCTAAATTGTAAGCGTTAATATTTTGTTAAAATTCGCGTTAAATTTTTG
TTAAATCAGCTCATTTTTTAACCAATAGGCCGAAATCGGCAAAATCCCTTATAAATCAAAAGAATAGACC
GAGATAGGGTTGAGTGGCCGCTACAGGGCGCTCCCATTCGCCATTCAGGCTGCGCAACTGTTGGGAAGGG
CGTTTCGGTGCGGGCCTCTTCGCTATTACGCCAGCTGGCGAAAGGGGGATGTGCTGCAAGGCGATTAAGT
TGGGTAACGCCAGGGTTTTCCCAGTCACGACGTTGTAAAACGACGGCCAGTGAGCGCGACGTAATACGAC
TCACTATAGGGCGAATTGGCGGAAGGCCGTCAAGGCCGTGACGTTAAAACTATTAAGCCATCCAATCGAC
CGTTAGTCGAATCAGGACCGCTGGTGCGAGAAGCCGCGAAGTATGGCGAATGCATCGTATAACGTGTGGA
GTCCGCTCATTAGAGCGTCATGTTTAGACAAGAAAGCTACATATTTAATTGATCCCGATGATTTTATTGA
TAAATTGACCCTAACTCCATACACGGTATTCTACAATGGCGGGGTTTTGGTCAAAATTTCCGGACTGCGA
TTGTACATGCTGTTAACGGCTCCGCCCACTATTAATGAAATTAAAAATTCCAATTTTAAAAAACGCAGCA
AGAGAAACATTTGTATGAAAGAATGCGTAGAAGGAAAGAAAAATGTCGTGGACATGCTGAACAACAAGAT
TAATATGCCTCCGTGTATAAAAAAAATATTGAACGATTTGAAAGAAAACAATGTACCGCGCGGCGGTATG
TACAGGAAGAGGTTTATACTAAACTGTTACATTGCAAACGTGGTTTCGTGTGCCAAGTGTGAAAACCGAT
GTTTAATCAAGGCTCTGACGCATTTCTACAACCACGACTCCAAGTGTGTGGGTGAAGTCATGCATCTTTT
AATCAAATCCCAAGATGTGTATAAACCACCAAACTGCCAAAAAATGAAAACTGTGGACAAGCTCTGTCCG
TTTGCTGGCAACTGCAAGGGTCTCAATCCTATTTGTAATTATTGAATAATAAAACAATTATAAATGCTAA
ATTTGTTTTTTATTAACGATACAAACCAAACGCAACAAGAACATTTGTAGTATTATCTATAATTGAAAAC
GCGTAGTTATAATCGCTGAGGTAATATTTAAAATCATTTTCAAATGATTCACAGTTAATTTGCGACAATA
TAATTTTATTTTCACATAAACTAGACGCCTTGTCGTCTTCTTCTTCGTATTCCTTCTCTTTTTCATTTTT
CTCCTCATAAAAATTAACATAGTTATTATCGTATCCATATATGTATCTATCGTATAGAGTAAATTTTTTG
TTGTCATAAATATATATGTCTTTTTTAATGGGGTGTATAGTACCGCTGCGCATAGTTTTTCTGTAATTTA
CAACAGTGCTATTTTCTGGTAGTTCTTCGGAGTGTGTTGCTTTAATTATTAAATTTATATAATCAATGAA
TTTGGGATCGTCGGTTTTGTACAATATGTTGCCGGCATAGTACGCAGCTTCTTCTAGTTCAATTACACCA
TTTTTTAGCAGCACCGGATTAACATAACTTTCCAAAATGTTGTACGAACCGTTAAACAAAAACAGTTCAC
CTCCCTTTTCTATACTATTGTCTGCGAGCAGTTGTTTGTTGTTAAAAATAACAGCCATTGTAATGAGACG
CACAAACTAATATCACA
