Features (pLannotate 1.2.2; 16 found; start..end, strand, type, name):
     60..77      +  CDS            7xHis (fragment): 6xHis affinity tag
    225..527     +  CDS            ccdB: CCDB_ECOLI - Also known as G, letB, letD. Experimental evidence at protein level: Swiss-Prot protein existence level 1. Toxic component of a type II toxin-antitoxin (TA) system, functioning in plasmid maintainence. Responsible for the post- segregational killing (PSK) of plasmid-free cells, also referred to as a plasmid addiction system. Half-life of over 2 hours. Cell killing by CcdB is accompanied by filamentation, defects in chromosome and plasmid segregation, defects in cell division, formation of anucleate cells, decreased DNA synthesis and plasmid loss. Interferes with the activity of DN
    597..680     +  CDS            large T antigen (fragment): large T antigen from SV40 (simian virus 40)
    703..837     +  polyA_signal   SV40 poly(A) signal: SV40 polyadenylation signal
    910..1282    +  3'UTR          polyhedrin 3' UTR: 3' UTR from the Autographa californica nucleopolyhedrovirus polyhedrin gene (Suzuki et al., 2006)
   1542..1589    -  CDS            lacI (fragment): lac repressor; lacI; The lac repressor binds to the lac operator to inhibit transcription in E. coli. This inhibition can be relieved by adding lactose or isopropyl-β-D-thiogalactopyranoside (IPTG).
   1626..1666    -  rep_origin     RSF ori (fragment): Plasmids containing the RSF 1030 origin of replication can be propagated in E. coli cells that contain additional plasmids with compatible origins.
   1744..2332    -  rep_origin     ori: high-copy-number ColE1/pMB1/pBR322/pUC origin of replication
   2503..3363    -  CDS            AmpR: β-lactamase; bla; confers resistance to ampicillin, carbenicillin, and related antibiotics
   3364..3468    -  promoter       AmpR promoter: bla
   3494..3625    -  rep_origin     M13 ori (fragment): M13 bacteriophage origin of replication; arrow indicates direction of (+) strand synthesis
   3646..3802    -  CDS            lacZα (fragment): LacZα fragment of β-galactosidase; lacZ fragment
   3811..3829    +  promoter       T7 promoter: promoter for bacteriophage T7 RNA polymerase
   3932..4561    +  CDS            LEF-2: LEF2_NPVAC - Experimental evidence at protein level: Swiss-Prot protein existence level 1. Plays an essential role in viral DNA replication. Does not seem to participate in the initiation step but is rather important for the amplification of DNA. Also required for expression from the vp39 and polh promoters. From Autographa californica nuclear polyhedrosis virus (AcMNPV).
   4602..5207    +  CDS            ORF603: baculovirus ORF603 protein
   5315..5406    +  promoter       polyhedrin promoter: polh from Autographa californica; promoter for the baculovirus polyhedrin gene
>Addgene plasmid #118904 | pOCC114 | addgene full sequence | sequence record 232331 | Addgene NGS Result
ATTCCGGATTATTCATACCGTCCCACCATCGGGCGCGGATCGCCACCATGGGCAGCAGCCATCACCATCA
CCATCACAGCAGCGGCAGAGAAAACTTGTATTTCCAGGGCGGTGGCGCGGCCGCAAGCGCTATGGCCACA
ACCTGTTACATTGCACAAGATAAAAATATATCATCACGAACAGTAAAACTGTCTGCTTACATAAACAGTA
ATACAAGGGGTGTTATGCAGTTTAAGGTTTACACCTATAAAAGAGAGAGCCGTTATCGTCTGTTTGTGGA
TGTACAGAGTGATATTATTGACACGCCCGGGCGACGGATGGTGATCCCCCTGGCCAGTGCCCGTCTGCTG
TCAGATAAAGTCTCCCGTGAACTTTACCCGGTGGTGCATATCGGGGATGAAAGCTGGCGCATGATGACCA
CCGATATGGCCAGTGTGCCGGTCTCCGTTATCGGGGAAGAAGTGGCTGATCTCAGCCACCGCGAAAATGA
CATCAAAAACGCCATTAACCTGATGTTCTGGGGAATATAAATGTCAGGCTCCCTTATACACAGCCAGTGG
CGCGCCGTAATAGAAGCTTGTCGAGAAGTACTAGAGGATCATAATCAGCCATACCACATTTGTAGAGGTT
TTACTTGCTTTAAAAAACCTCCCACACCTCCCCCTGAACCTGAAACATAAAATGAATGCAATTGTTGTTG
TTAACTTGTTTATTGCAGCTTATAATGGTTACAAATAAAGCAATAGCATCACAAATTTCACAAATAAAGC
ATTTTTTTCACTGCATTCTAGTTGTGGTTTGTCCAAACTCATCAATGTATCTTATCATGTCTGGATCTGA
TCACTGCTTGAGCCTAGGAGATCCGAACCAGATAAGTGAAAGCCTGCATCCGCAGATCTTAATTAATAAA
ACACGATACATTGTTATTAGTACATTTATTAAGCGCTAGATTCTGTGCGTTGTTGATTTACAGACAATTG
TTGTACGTATTTTAATAATTCATTAAATTTATAATCTTTAGGGTGGTATGTTAGAGCGAAAATCAAATGA
TTTTCAGCGTCTTTATATCTGAATTTAAATATTAAATCCTCAATAGATTTGTAAAATAGGTTTCGATTAG
TTTCAAACAAGGGTTGTTTTTCCGAACCGATGGCTGGACTATCTAATGGATTTTCGCTCAACGCCACAAA
ACTTGCCAAATCTTGTAGCAGCAATCTAGCTTTGTCGATATTCGTTTGTGTTTTGTTTTGTAATAAAGGT
TCGACGTCGTTCAAAATATTATGCGCTTTTGTATTTCTTTCATCACTGTCGTTAGTGTACAATTGACTCG
ACGTAAACACGTTAAATAACGCTTGGACATATTTAACATCGGGCGTGTTAGCTTTATTAGGCCGATTATC
GTCGTCGTCCCAACCCTCGTCGTTAGAAGTTGCTTCCGAAGACGATTTTGCCATAGCCACACGACGCCTA
TTAATTGTGTCGGCTAACACGTCCGCGATCAAATTTGTAGTTGAGCTTTTTGGGCCTCATGGGCCTTCCG
CTCACTGCCCGCTTTCCAGTCGGGAAACCTGTCGTGCCAGCTGCATTAACATGGTCATAGCTGTTTCCTT
GCGTATTGGGCGCTCTCCGCTTCCTCGCTCACTGACTCGCTGCGCTCGGTCGTTCGGGTAAAGCCTGGGG
TGCCTAATGAGCAAAAGGCCAGCAAAAGGCCAGGAACCGTAAAAAGGCCGCGTTGCTGGCGTTTTTCCAT
AGGCTCCGCCCCCCTGACGAGCATCACAAAAATCGACGCTCAAGTCAGAGGTGGCGAAACCCGACAGGAC
TATAAAGATACCAGGCGTTTCCCCCTGGAAGCTCCCTCGTGCGCTCTCCTGTTCCGACCCTGCCGCTTAC
CGGATACCTGTCCGCCTTTCTCCCTTCGGGAAGCGTGGCGCTTTCTCATAGCTCACGCTGTAGGTATCTC
AGTTCGGTGTAGGTCGTTCGCTCCAAGCTGGGCTGTGTGCACGAACCCCCCGTTCAGCCCGACCGCTGCG
CCTTATCCGGTAACTATCGTCTTGAGTCCAACCCGGTAAGACACGACTTATCGCCACTGGCAGCAGCCAC
TGGTAACAGGATTAGCAGAGCGAGGTATGTAGGCGGTGCTACAGAGTTCTTGAAGTGGTGGCCTAACTAC
GGCTACACTAGAAGAACAGTATTTGGTATCTGCGCTCTGCTGAAGCCAGTTACCTTCGGAAAAAGAGTTG
GTAGCTCTTGATCCGGCAAACAAACCACCGCTGGTAGCGGTGGTTTTTTTGTTTGCAAGCAGCAGATTAC
GCGCAGAAAAAAAGGATCTCAAGAAGATCCTTTGATCTTTTCTACGGGGTCTGACGCTCAGTGGAACGAA
AACTCACGTTAAGGGATTTTGGTCATGAGATTATCAAAAAGGATCTTCACCTAGATCCTTTTAAATTAAA
AATGAAGTTTTAAATCAATCTAAAGTATATATGAGTAAACTTGGTCTGACAGTTACCAATGCTTAATCAG
TGAGGCACCTATCTCAGCGATCTGTCTATTTCGTTCATCCATAGTTGCCTGACTCCCCGTCGTGTAGATA
ACTACGATACGGGAGGGCTTACCATCTGGCCCCAGTGCTGCAATGATACCGCGAGAACCACGCTCACCGG
CTCCAGATTTATCAGCAATAAACCAGCCAGCCGGAAGGGCCGAGCGCAGAAGTGGTCCTGCAACTTTATC
CGCCTCCATCCAGTCTATTAATTGTTGCCGGGAAGCTAGAGTAAGTAGTTCGCCAGTTAATAGTTTGCGC
AACGTTGTTGCCATTGCTACAGGCATCGTGGTGTCACGCTCGTCGTTTGGTATGGCTTCATTCAGCTCCG
GTTCCCAACGATCAAGGCGAGTTACATGATCCCCCATGTTGTGCAAAAAAGCGGTTAGCTCCTTCGGTCC
TCCGATCGTTGTCAGAAGTAAGTTGGCCGCAGTGTTATCACTCATGGTTATGGCAGCACTGCATAATTCT
CTTACTGTCATGCCATCCGTAAGATGCTTTTCTGTGACTGGTGAGTACTCAACCAAGTCATTCTGAGAAT
AGTGTATGCGGCGACCGAGTTGCTCTTGCCCGGCGTCAATACGGGATAATACCGCGCCACATAGCAGAAC
TTTAAAAGTGCTCATCATTGGAAAACGTTCTTCGGGGCGAAAACTCTCAAGGATCTTACCGCTGTTGAGA
TCCAGTTCGATGTAACCCACTCGTGCACCCAACTGATCTTCAGCATCTTTTACTTTCACCAGCGTTTCTG
GGTGAGCAAAAACAGGAAGGCAAAATGCCGCAAAAAAGGGAATAAGGGCGACACGGAAATGTTGAATACT
CATACTCTTCCTTTTTCAATATTATTGAAGCATTTATCAGGGTTATTGTCTCATGAGCGGATACATATTT
GAATGTATTTAGAAAAATAAACAAATAGGGGTTCCGCGCACATTTCCCCGAAAAGTGCCACCTAAATTGT
AAGCGTTAATATTTTGTTAAAATTCGCGTTAAATTTTTGTTAAATCAGCTCATTTTTTAACCAATAGGCC
GAAATCGGCAAAATCCCTTATAAATCAAAAGAATAGACCGAGATAGGGTTGAGTGGCCGCTACAGGGCGC
TCCCATTCGCCATTCAGGCTGCGCAACTGTTGGGAAGGGCGTTTCGGTGCGGGCCTCTTCGCTATTACGC
CAGCTGGCGAAAGGGGGATGTGCTGCAAGGCGATTAAGTTGGGTAACGCCAGGGTTTTCCCAGTCACGAC
GTTGTAAAACGACGGCCAGTGAGCGCGACGTAATACGACTCACTATAGGGCGAATTGGCGGAAGGCCGTC
AAGGCCGTGACGTTAAAACTATTAAGCCATCCAATCGACCGTTAGTCGAATCAGGACCGCTGGTGCGAGA
AGCCGCGAAGTATGGCGAATGCATCGTATAACGTGTGGAGTCCGCTCATTAGAGCGTCATGTTTAGACAA
GAAAGCTACATATTTAATTGATCCCGATGATTTTATTGATAAATTGACCCTAACTCCATACACGGTATTC
TACAATGGCGGGGTTTTGGTCAAAATTTCCGGACTGCGATTGTACATGCTGTTAACGGCTCCGCCCACTA
TTAATGAAATTAAAAATTCCAATTTTAAAAAACGCAGCAAGAGAAACATTTGTATGAAAGAATGCGTAGA
AGGAAAGAAAAATGTCGTGGACATGCTGAACAACAAGATTAATATGCCTCCGTGTATAAAAAAAATATTG
AACGATTTGAAAGAAAACAATGTACCGCGCGGCGGTATGTACAGGAAGAGGTTTATACTAAACTGTTACA
TTGCAAACGTGGTTTCGTGTGCCAAGTGTGAAAACCGATGTTTAATCAAGGCTCTGACGCATTTCTACAA
CCACGACTCCAAGTGTGTGGGTGAAGTCATGCATCTTTTAATCAAATCCCAAGATGTGTATAAACCACCA
AACTGCCAAAAAATGAAAACTGTGGACAAGCTCTGTCCGTTTGCTGGCAACTGCAAGGGTCTCAATCCTA
TTTGTAATTATTGAATAATAAAACAATTATAAATGCTAAATTTGTTTTTTATTAACGATACAAACCAAAC
GCAACAAGAACATTTGTAGTATTATCTATAATTGAAAACGCGTAGTTATAATCGCTGAGGTAATATTTAA
AATCATTTTCAAATGATTCACAGTTAATTTGCGACAATATAATTTTATTTTCACATAAACTAGACGCCTT
GTCGTCTTCTTCTTCGTATTCCTTCTCTTTTTCATTTTTCTCCTCATAAAAATTAACATAGTTATTATCG
TATCCATATATGTATCTATCGTATAGAGTAAATTTTTTGTTGTCATAAATATATATGTCTTTTTTAATGG
GGTGTATAGTACCGCTGCGCATAGTTTTTCTGTAATTTACAACAGTGCTATTTTCTGGTAGTTCTTCGGA
GTGTGTTGCTTTAATTATTAAATTTATATAATCAATGAATTTGGGATCGTCGGTTTTGTACAATATGTTG
CCGGCATAGTACGCAGCTTCTTCTAGTTCAATTACACCATTTTTTAGCAGCACCGGATTAACATAACTTT
CCAAAATGTTGTACGAACCGTTAAACAAAAACAGTTCACCTCCCTTTTCTATACTATTGTCTGCGAGCAG
TTGTTTGTTGTTAAAAATAACAGCCATTGTAATGAGACGCACAAACTAATATCACAAGCTGCCACCATTT
TGTTCGCCCAGGACTCTAGCTATAGTTCTAGTGGTTGGCTACGTATACTCCGGAATATTAATAGATCATG
GAGATAATTAAAATGATAACCATCTCGCAAATAAATAAGTATTTTACTGTTTTCGTAACAGTTTTGTAAT
AAAAAAACCTATAAAT
